>Addgene plasmid #234180 | pAIP4_1EW4 | addgene full sequence | sequence record 464145 | Addgene NGS Result
CGCCGCTACAGGGCGCGTCCCATTCGCCAATCCGGATATAGTTCCTCCTTTCAGCAAAAAACCCCTCAAG
ACCCGTTTAGAGGCCCCAAGGGGTTATGCTAGTTATTGCTCAGCGGTGGCAGCAGCCAACTCAGCTTCCT
TTCGGGCTTTGTTAGCAGCCGGATCTCAGTGGTGGTGGTGGTGGTGCTCGAGTCATTACGAACC
[318 nt withheld, positions 205-522]
TCCAGAGCCGCCAATCTGTTCACGGTGGGCTTCAATGATGTCGTTGTCTTCCATGTCCAGGTCTTCCGGC
GCTTGATCTGCCTGGATGCGAATACCGTCATACAGGAAACGCAGGCTATCCATTTCCTTGCCCTGACGTT
TGGCAAACGCTTCCATCAGGCGACGCAGCGGCGTGGTCTTTTTGATCTTAAAGAAAATTTCAGAGCTGCC
GTCACTAACTTTCAGGTTAATATGGGTTTCCGGTTTCACTTCCGGCTTGACTTCCGGCTTTGCTTCTTGG
TTGACTTCCGAATCTTGCAGGCTACCGTGGTGATGGTGATGGTGATGATGGTGATGAATCTTCGCCATCA
TATGTATATCTCCTTCTTAAAGTTAAACAAAATTATTTCTAGAGGGGAATTGTTATCCGCTCACAATTCC
CCTATAGTGAGTCGTATTAATTTCGCGGGATCGAGATCGATCTCGATCCTCTACGCCGGACGCATCGTGG
CCGGCATCACCGGCGCCACAGGTGCGGTTGCTGGCGCCTATATCGCCGACATCACCGATGGGGAAGATCG
GGCTCGCCACTTCGGGCTCATGAGCGCTTGTTTCGGCGTGGGTATGGTGGCAGGCCCCGTGGCCGGGGGA
CTGTTGGGCGCCATCTCCTTGCATGCACCATTCCTTGCGGCGGCGGTGCTCAACGGCCTCAACCTACTAC
TGGGCTGCTTCCTAATGCAGGAGTCGCATAAGGGAGAGCGTCGAGATCCCGGACACCATCGAATGGCGCA
AAACCTTTCGCGGTATGGCATGATAGCGCCCGGAAGAGAGTCAATTCAGGGTGGTGAATGTGAAACCAGT
AACGTTATACGATGTCGCAGAGTATGCCGGTGTCTCTTATCAGACCGTTTCCCGCGTGGTGAACCAGGCC
AGCCACGTTTCTGCGAAAACGCGGGAAAAAGTGGAAGCGGCGATGGCGGAGCTGAATTACATTCCCAACC
GCGTGGCACAACAACTGGCGGGCAAACAGTCGTTGCTGATTGGCGTTGCCACCTCCAGTCTGGCCCTGCA
CGCGCCGTCGCAAATTGTCGCGGCGATTAAATCTCGCGCCGATCAACTGGGTGCCAGCGTGGTGGTGTCG
ATGGTAGAACGAAGCGGCGTCGAAGCCTGTAAAGCGGCGGTGCACAATCTTCTCGCGCAACGCGTCAGTG
GGCTGATCATTAACTATCCGCTGGATGACCAGGATGCCATTGCTGTGGAAGCTGCCTGCACTAATGTTCC
GGCGTTATTTCTTGATGTCTCTGACCAGACACCCATCAACAGTATTATTTTCTCCCATGAAGACGGTACG
CGACTGGGCGTGGAGCATCTGGTCGCATTGGGTCACCAGCAAATCGCGCTGTTAGCGGGCCCATTAAGTT
CTGTCTCGGCGCGTCTGCGTCTGGCTGGCTGGCATAAATATCTCACTCGCAATCAAATTCAGCCGATAGC
GGAACGGGAAGGCGACTGGAGTGCCATGTCCGGTTTTCAACAAACCATGCAAATGCTGAATGAGGGCATC
GTTCCCACTGCGATGCTGGTTGCCAACGATCAGATGGCGCTGGGCGCAATGCGCGCCATTACCGAGTCCG
GGCTGCGCGTTGGTGCGGACATCTCGGTAGTGGGATACGACGATACCGAAGACAGCTCATGTTATATCCC
GCCGTTAACCACCATCAAACAGGATTTTCGCCTGCTGGGGCAAACCAGCGTGGACCGCTTGCTGCAACTC
TCTCAGGGCCAGGCGGTGAAGGGCAATCAGCTGTTGCCCGTCTCACTGGTGAAAAGAAAAACCACCCTGG
CGCCCAATACGCAAACCGCCTCTCCCCGCGCGTTGGCCGATTCATTAATGCAGCTGGCACGACAGGTTTC
CCGACTGGAAAGCGGGCAGTGAGCGCAACGCAATTAATGTAAGTTAGCTCACTCATTAGGCACCGGGATC
TCGACCGATGCCCTTGAGAGCCTTCAACCCAGTCAGCTCCTTCCGGTGGGCGCGGGGCATGACTATCGTC
GCCGCACTTATGACTGTCTTCTTTATCATGCAACTCGTAGGACAGGTGCCGGCAGCGCTCTGGGTCATTT
TCGGCGAGGACCGCTTTCGCTGGAGCGCGACGATGATCGGCCTGTCGCTTGCGGTATTCGGAATCTTGCA
CGCCCTCGCTCAAGCCTTCGTCACTGGTCCCGCCACCAAACGTTTCGGCGAGAAGCAGGCCATTATCGCC
GGCATGGCGGCCCCACGGGTGCGCATGATCGTGCTCCTGTCGTTGAGGACCCGGCTAGGCTGGCGGGGTT
GCCTTACTGGTTAGCAGAATGAATCACCGATACGCGAGCGAACGTGAAGCGACTGCTGCTGCAAAACGTC
TGCGACCTGAGCAACAACATGAATGGTCTTCGGTTTCCGTGTTTCGTAAAGTCTGGAAACGCGGAAGTCA
GCGCCCTGCACCATTATGTTCCGGATCTGCATCGCAGGATGCTGCTGGCTACCCTGTGGAACACCTACAT
CTGTATTAACGAAGCGCTGGCATTGACCCTGAGTGATTTTTCTCTGGTCCCGCCGCATCCATACCGCCAG
TTGTTTACCCTCACAACGTTCCAGTAACCGGGCATGTTCATCATCAGTAACCCGTATCGTGAGCATCCTC
TCTCGTTTCATCGGTATCATTACCCCCATGAACAGAAATCCCCCTTACACGGAGGCATCAGTGACCAAAC
AGGAAAAAACCGCCCTTAACATGGCCCGCTTTATCAGAAGCCAGACATTAACGCTTCTGGAGAAACTCAA
CGAGCTGGACGCGGATGAACAGGCAGACATCTGTGAATCGCTTCACGACCACGCTGATGAGCTTTACCGC
AGCTGCCTCGCGCGTTTCGGTGATGACGGTGAAAACCTCTGACACATGCAGCTCCCGGAGACGGTCACAG
CTTGTCTGTAAGCGGATGCCGGGAGCAGACAAGCCCGTCAGGGCGCGTCAGCGGGTGTTGGCGGGTGTCG
GGGCGCAGCCATGACCCAGTCACGTAGCGATAGCGGAGTGTATACTGGCTTAACTATGCGGCATCAGAGC
AGATTGTACTGAGAGTGCACCATTGCGGTGTGAAATACCGCACAGATGCGTAAGGAGAAAATACCGCATC
AGGCGCTCTTCCGCTTCCTCGCTCACTGACTCGCTGCGCTCGGTCGTTCGGCTGCGGCGAGCGGTATCAG
CTCACTCAAAGGCGGTAATACGGTTATCCACAGAATCAGGGGATAACGCAGGAAAGAACATGTGAGCAAA
AGGCCAGCAAAAGGCCAGGAACCGTAAAAAGGCCGCGTTGCTGGCGTTTTTCCATAGGCTCCGCCCCCCT
GACGAGCATCACAAAAATCGACGCTCAAGTCAGAGGTGGCGAAACCCGACAGGACTATAAAGATACCAGG
CGTTTCCCCCTGGAAGCTCCCTCGTGCGCTCTCCTGTTCCGACCCTGCCGCTTACCGGATACCTGTCCGC
CTTTCTCCCTTCGGGAAGCGTGGCGCTTTCTCATAGCTCACGCTGTAGGTATCTCAGTTCGGTGTAGGTC
GTTCGCTCCAAGCTGGGCTGTGTGCACGAACCCCCCGTTCAGCCCGACCGCTGCGCCTTATCCGGTAACT
ATCGTCTTGAGTCCAACCCGGTAAGACACGACTTATCGCCACTGGCAGCAGCCACTGGTAACAGGATTAG
CAGAGCGAGGTATGTAGGCGGTGCTACAGAGTTCTTGAAGTGGTGGCCTAACTACGGCTACACTAGAAGG
ACAGTATTTGGTATCTGCGCTCTGCTGAAGCCAGTTACCTTCGGAAAAAGAGTTGGTAGCTCTTGATCCG
GCAAACAAACCACCGCTGGTAGCGGTGGTTTTTTTGTTTGCAAGCAGCAGATTACGCGCAGAAAAAAAGG
ATCTCAAGAAGATCCTTTGATCTTTTCTACGGGGTCTGACGCTCAGTGGAACGAAAACTCACGTTAAGGG
ATTTTGGTCATGAACAATAAAACTGTCTGCTTACATAAACAGTAATACAAGGGGTGTTATGAGCCATATT
CAACGGGAAACGTCTTGCTCTAGGCCGCGATTAAATTCCAACATGGATGCTGATTTATATGGGTATAAAT
GGGCTCGCGATAATGTCGGGCAATCAGGTGCGACAATCTATCGATTGTATGGGAAGCCCGATGCGCCAGA
GTTGTTTCTGAAACATGGCAAAGGTAGCGTTGCCAATGATGTTACAGATGAGATGGTCAGACTAAACTGG
CTGACGGAATTTATGCCTCTTCCGACCATCAAGCATTTTATCCGTACTCCTGATGATGCATGGTTACTCA
CCACTGCGATCCCCGGGAAAACAGCATTCCAGGTATTAGAAGAATATCCTGATTCAGGTGAAAATATTGT
TGATGCGCTGGCAGTGTTCCTGCGCCGGTTGCATTCGATTCCTGTTTGTAATTGTCCTTTTAACAGCGAT
CGCGTATTTCGTCTCGCTCAGGCGCAATCACGAATGAATAACGGTTTGGTTGATGCGAGTGATTTTGATG
ACGAGCGTAATGGCTGGCCTGTTGAACAAGTCTGGAAAGAAATGCATAAACTTTTGCCATTCTCACCGGA
TTCAGTCGTCACTCATGGTGATTTCTCACTTGATAACCTTATTTTTGACGAGGGGAAATTAATAGGTTGT
ATTGATGTTGGACGAGTCGGAATCGCAGACCGATACCAGGATCTTGCCATCCTATGGAACTGCCTCGGTG
AGTTTTCTCCTTCATTACAGAAACGGCTTTTTCAAAAATATGGTATTGATAATCCTGATATGAATAAATT
GCAGTTTCATTTGATGCTCGATGAGTTTTTCTAAGAATTAATTCATGAGCGGATACATATTTGAATGTAT
TTAGAAAAATAAACAAATAGGGGTTCCGCGCACATTTCCCCGAAAAGTGCCACCTAAATTGTAAGCGTTA
ATATTTTGTTAAAATTCGCGTTAAATTTTTGTTAAATCAGCTCATTTTTTAACCAATAGGCCGAAATCGG
CAAAATCCCTTATAAATCAAAAGAATAGACCGAGATAGGGT
[37 nt withheld, positions 5604-5640]
AAAGAACGTGGACTCCAACGTCAAAGG
[49 nt withheld, positions 5668-5716]
T
[91 nt withheld, positions 5718-5808]
G
[106 nt withheld, positions 5810-5915]
Features (pLannotate 1.2.2; 21 found; start..end, strand, type, name):
     55..102     -  terminator     T7 terminator: transcription terminator for bacteriophage T7 RNA polymerase
    110..159     -  CDS            SET1 (fragment): solubility-enhancement tag derived from T7 phage gene 10B
    169..186     -  CDS            9xHis (fragment): 9xHis affinity tag
    205..522     -  CDS            cyaY (sequence withheld): CYAY_ECOLI - Experimental evidence at protein level: Swiss-Prot protein existence level 1. Involved in iron-sulfur (Fe-S) cluster assembly (PubMed:16603772, PubMed:19305405, PubMed:21799759, PubMed:25430730). May act as a regulator of Fe-S biogenesis (PubMed:19305405, PubMed:21799759, PubMed:25430730). Can bind both Fe(2+) and Fe(3+) ions (PubMed:15530368, PubMed:16603772, PubMed:17244611, PubMed:17651435). In vivo, has a positive effect on Fe-S cluster biogenesis under iron- rich growth conditions (PubMed:25430730). In vitro, can inhibit IscS cysteine desulfurase activity and the formation of
    526..822     -  CDS            SMT3: SMT3_YEAST - Experimental evidence at protein level: Swiss-Prot protein existence level 1. Not known; suppressor of MIF2 mutations. From Saccharomyces cerevisiae (strain ATCC 204508 / S288c) (Baker's yeast).
    830..849     -  CDS            7xHis (fragment): 6xHis affinity tag
    881..903     -  RBS            RBS: efficient ribosome binding site from bacteriophage T7 gene 10 (Olins and Rangwala, 1989)
    918..942     -  protein_bind   lac operator: The lac repressor binds to the lac operator to inhibit transcription in E. coli. This inhibition can be relieved by adding lactose or isopropyl-β-D-thiogalactopyranoside (IPTG). lac repressor encoded by lacI
    943..961     -  promoter       T7 promoter: promoter for bacteriophage T7 RNA polymerase
    987..1266    +  CDS            TcR (fragment): tetracycline efflux protein; tet; confers resistance to tetracycline
   1274..1351    +  promoter       lacI promoter: lacI
   1352..2434    +  CDS            lacI: lac repressor; lacI; The lac repressor binds to the lac operator to inhibit transcription in E. coli. This inhibition can be relieved by adding lactose or isopropyl-β-D-thiogalactopyranoside (IPTG).
   2447..2468    +  protein_bind   CAP binding site: CAP binding activates transcription in the presence of cAMP. E. coli catabolite activator protein
   2483..2774    +  CDS            TcR (fragment): tetracycline efflux protein; tet; confers resistance to tetracycline
   2846..3226    -  CDS            YPB1_ECOLX: Protein predicted: Swiss-Prot protein existence level 4. From Escherichia coli.
   3243..3434    +  CDS            rop: Rop protein, which maintains plasmids at low copy number; rop
   3536..3675    +  misc_feature   bom: basis of mobility region from pBR322
   3861..4449    -  rep_origin     ori: high-copy-number ColE1/pMB1/pBR322/pUC origin of replication
   4571..5386    +  CDS            KanR: aminoglycoside phosphotransferase; aph(3')-Ia; confers resistance to kanamycin in bacteria or G418 (Geneticin®) in eukaryotes
   5395..5452    -  promoter       AmpR promoter (fragment): bla
   5505..18      -  rep_origin     f1 ori (across the origin) (sequence partly withheld): f1 bacteriophage origin of replication; arrow indicates direction of (+) strand synthesis
