[The description below was written by a language model from this plasmid's Addgene catalogue record and pLannotate feature annotations shown in this document.]
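Description:
pAIP4_1EW4 is a bacterial expression plasmid built on a pET29b backbone for producing the Escherichia coli iron-sulfur cluster assembly protein CyaY, the bacterial frataxin ortholog (the name 1EW4 is the insert designation in the record). It replicates through a ColE1/pMB1-type origin accompanied by the rop gene and the bom mobility region, carries an f1 phage origin, and is selected with kanamycin through the aph(3')-Ia resistance gene. The catalogue lists it as high copy, although rop is normally associated with reduced copy number. Short tetracycline-resistance fragments and an AmpR promoter fragment in the annotation are non-functional remnants of pBR322-derived backbone sequence.

The expression cassette is a standard pET arrangement: a T7 promoter with an adjacent lac operator and the T7 gene 10 ribosome binding site drive the open reading frame, a T7 terminator ends transcription, and a plasmid-borne lacI gene supplies repressor. Expression therefore depends on a host providing T7 RNA polymerase and is inducible with IPTG. The 318 bp cyaY coding sequence, derived from synthetic DNA, was inserted by Golden Gate assembly using BsaI sites that were destroyed in the process. It sits downstream of a backbone-encoded N-terminal polyhistidine tag (10x His according to the catalogue) fused to yeast Smt3, the SUMO homolog. This gives an affinity handle plus a domain that SUMO-specific proteases recognise, allowing the tag to be cleaved from the target. The annotation also detects a His-tag fragment and a SET1 solubility-tag fragment downstream of cyaY. The record does not say whether these are translated as part of the product. The construct is intended for heterologous expression and purification of CyaY, and comes from work on high-throughput purification using protease elution.
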