Addgene plasmid #234180: pAIP4_1EW4
Purpose: Heterologous protein expression of iron-sulfur cluster assembly protein CyaY in Escherichia coli
Depositing lab: Christopher Bahl. Depositing organization: AI Proteins. Publication: Facile, high-throughput protein purification enabled by high-efficiency protease elution. Cárcamo Noriega EN, Truebridge IS, Teets FD 3rd, Bowman JW 3rd, Rodriguez N, Howard TA, Bahl CD. Protein Sci. 2026 Sep;35(9):e70746. doi: 10.1002/pro.70746. PubMed 42555168.
Backbone
  Vector backbone: pET29b
  Backbone size w/o insert (bp): 5679
  Vector type: Bacterial Expression
Growth in bacteria
  Bacterial resistance: Kanamycin, 50 μg/mL
  Growth temperature: 37°C
  Growth strain: DH10B
  Copy number: High Copy
Gene/Insert
  Gene/Insert name: 1EW4 (alt names: CYAY_ECOLI; Iron-sulfur cluster assembly protein CyaY (Bacterial frataxin ortholog))
  Species: Escherichia coli
  Insert size (bp): 318
  Entrez Gene: cyaY (a.k.a. b3807, ECK3801)
  Promoter: T7
  Tag / fusion protein: 10x HisTag-Smt3 (N terminal on backbone)
  Cloning method: Golden Gate
  Sequencing primers: 5′ T7-promoter; 3′ T7-Term
Resource information
  A portion of this plasmid was derived from a plasmid made by: Synthetic DNA
Terms and licenses: Academic/Nonprofit Terms; Industry Terms
Depositor comments: 5' cloning site: BsaI (destroyed), 3' cloning site: BsaI (destroyed)
How to cite: pAIP4_1EW4 was a gift from Christopher Bahl (Addgene plasmid # 234180 ; http://n2t.net/addgene:234180 ; RRID:Addgene_234180)
